Addgene plasmid #43519: III-AGTA
Depositing lab: Chad Cowan & Kiran Musunuru. Depositing organization: Harvard University. Publication: A TALEN Genome-Editing System for Generating Human Stem Cell-Based Disease Models. Ding Q, Lee YK, Schaefer EA, Peters DT, Veres A, Kim K, Kuperwasser N, Motola DL, Meissner TB, Hendriks WT, Trevisan M, Gupta RM, Moisan A, Banks E, Friesen M, Schinzel RT, Xia F, Tang A, Xia Y, Figueroa E, Wann A, Ahfeldt T, Daheron L, Zhang F, Rubin LL, Peng LF, Chung RT, Musunuru K, Cowan CA. Cell Stem Cell. 2012 Dec 12. pii: S1934-5909(12)00645-5. doi: 10.1016/j.stem.2012.11.011. PubMed 23246482.
Backbone
  Vector backbone: pCRII-TOPO
  Backbone manufacturer: Invitrogen
  Backbone size w/o insert (bp): 3973
  Vector type: Bacterial Cloning
Growth in bacteria
  Bacterial resistance: Ampicillin and Kanamycin, 100 & 50 μg/mL
  Growth temperature: 37°C
  Growth strain: Top10
  Copy number: High Copy
Gene/Insert
  Gene/Insert name: III-AGTA
  Species: Synthetic
  Insert size (bp): 426
  Cloning method: TOPO Cloning
  Sequencing primers: 5′ T7; 3′ M13-rev
Terms and licenses: Academic/Nonprofit Terms; Industry Terms: Not Available to Industry
How to cite: III-AGTA was a gift from Chad Cowan & Kiran Musunuru (Addgene plasmid # 43519 ; http://n2t.net/addgene:43519 ; RRID:Addgene_43519)
