[The description below was written by a language model from this plasmid's Addgene catalogue record.]
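Description:
III-AGTA is a bacterial cloning plasmid built on the commercial pCRII-TOPO backbone (about 4 kb without insert), carrying a 426 bp synthetic insert introduced by TOPO cloning. It is maintained at high copy number in E. coli and is selected with both ampicillin and kanamycin, consistent with the dual resistance markers of this backbone. The insert sits between the T7 and M13-reverse priming sites, which are listed for sequencing across it. No feature table accompanies the record, so the exact positions of the origin, resistance genes and other backbone elements are not documented here.

The record gives no functional description of the insert beyond its name and synthetic origin, but it associates the plasmid with a TALEN genome-editing system developed for generating human stem cell-based disease models. In that context, the name most plausibly denotes a pre-assembled module of TAL effector repeats recognising the four-base sequence A-G-T-A, with the "III" prefix indicating the position this block occupies in a larger repeat array; the insert size is roughly what four TAL repeats of about 100 bp each would occupy. This interpretation is an inference from the name and size rather than something the record states. The plasmid has no eukaryotic promoter or expression cassette recorded and is not itself a functional nuclease construct. It would serve as a storage and propagation vector from which the repeat block is taken and combined with other position-specific modules to build a complete custom TALEN DNA-binding domain in a separate expression vector.
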