>Addgene plasmid #43519 | III-AGTA | depositor partial sequence | sequence record 58784 | III-AGTA sequence 426 bps
CGTCTCGGCTCACCCCAGAGCAGGTCGTGGCAATCGCCTCCAACATTGGCGGGAAACAGGCACTCGAGAC
TGTCCAGCGCCTGCTTCCCGTGCTGTGCCAAGCGCACGGACTCACCCCAGAGCAGGTCGTGGCAATCGCG
AGCAATAACGGCGGAAAACAGGCTTTGGAAACGGTGCAGAGGCTCCTTCCAGTGCTGTGCCAAGCGCACG
GCCTCACCCCAGAGCAGGTCGTGGCCATTGCCTCGAATGGAGGGGGCAAACAGGCGTTGGAAACCGTACA
ACGATTGCTGCCGGTGCTGTGCCAAGCGCACGGATTAACCCCAGAGCAGGTCGTGGCAATCGCCTCCAAC
ATTGGCGGGAAACAGGCACTCGAGACTGTCCAGCGCCTGCTTCCCGTGCTGTGCCAAGCGCACGGACTCA
GAGACG
