>Addgene plasmid #43519 | III-AGTA | addgene partial sequence | sequence record 61483 | M13-F20 5'-TGTAAAACGACGGCCAGT-3'
GCGAATTGGGCCCTCTAGATGCATGCTCGAGCGGCCGCCAGTGTGATGGATATCTGCAGAATTCGCCCTT
GATGCCGTCCTAGCGCGTCTCGGCTCACCCCAGAGCAGGTCGTGGCAATCGCCTCCAACATTGGCGGGAA
ACAGGCACTCGAGACTGTCCAGCGCCTGCTTCCCGTGCTGTGCCAAGCGCACGGACTCACCCCAGAGCAG
GTCGTGGCAATCGCGAGCAATAACGGCGGAAAACAGGCTTTGGAAACGGTGCAGAGGCTCCTTCCAGTGC
TGTGCCAAGCGCACGGCCTCACCCCAGAGCAGGTCGTGGCCATTGCCTCGAATGGAGGGGGCAAACAGGC
GTTGGAAACCGTACAACGATTGCTGCCGGTGCTGTGCCAAGCGCACGGATTAACCCCAGAGCAGGTCGTG
GCAATCGCCTCCAACATTGGCGGGAAACAGGCACTCGAGACTGTCCAGCGCCTGCTTCCCGTGCTGTGCC
AAGCGCACGGACTCAGAGACGTGGGCACAGGAAAGATACTTAAGGGCGAATTCCAGCACACTGGCGGCCG
TTACTAGTGGATCCGAGCTCGGTACCAAGCTTGATGCATAGCTTGAGTATTCTATAGTGTCACCTAAATA
GCTTGGCGTAATCATGGTCATAGCTGTTTCCTGTGTGAAATTGTTATCCGCTCACAATTCCACACAACAT
ACGAGCCGGAAGCATAAAGTGTAAAGCCTGGGGTGCCTAATGAGTGAGCTAACTCACATTAATTGCGTTG
CGCTCACTGCCCGCTTTCCAGTCGGGAAACCTGTCGTGCCAGCTGCATTAATGAATCGGCCAACGCGCGG
GGAGAGGCGGTTTGCGTATTGGGCGCTC
